Addgene plasmid #136861: pEBTetDBl-CLIP-Cep63
Purpose: Mammalian expression of the centrosomal protein Cep63 N-terminally fused to CLIP-tag
Depositing lab: Kai Johnsson. Depositing organization: Swiss Federal Institute of Technology (EPFL). Publication: Selective chemical crosslinking reveals a Cep57-Cep63-Cep152 centrosomal complex. Lukinavicius G, Lavogina D, Orpinell M, Umezawa K, Reymond L, Garin N, Gonczy P, Johnsson K. Curr Biol. 2013 Feb 4;23(3):265-70. doi: 10.1016/j.cub.2012.12.030. Epub 2013 Jan 17. PubMed 23333316.
Backbone
  Vector backbone: pEBTetDBl
  Backbone size w/o insert (bp): 10639
  Vector type: Mammalian Expression
  Selectable markers: Blasticidin
Growth in bacteria
  Bacterial resistance: Ampicillin, 100 μg/mL
  Growth temperature: 37°C
  Growth strain: DH5alpha
  Copy number: High Copy
Gene/Insert
  Gene/Insert name: CLIP-Cep63
  Species: H. sapiens (human), Synthetic
  Insert size (bp): 2361
  Entrez Gene: CEP63 (a.k.a. SCKL6)
  Promoter: CMV-TetO2
  Tag / fusion protein: FLAG-tag / His-tag (N terminal on insert)
  Cloning method: Gateway Cloning
  Sequencing primers: 5′ CMV_Fwd
Terms and licenses: Academic/Nonprofit Terms; Industry Terms: Not Available to Industry
Depositor comments: PolyAdenylation RNA deletion - low protein expression level
How to cite: pEBTetDBl-CLIP-Cep63 was a gift from Kai Johnsson (Addgene plasmid # 136861 ; http://n2t.net/addgene:136861 ; RRID:Addgene_136861)
