[The description below was written by a language model from this plasmid's Addgene catalogue record and pLannotate feature annotations shown in this document.]
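Description:
pEBTetDBl-CLIP-Cep63 is an episomal, tetracycline-regulated mammalian expression plasmid of about 13 kb built on the pEBTetDBl backbone. In E. coli it is maintained through a high-copy ColE1/pUC-type origin with ampicillin resistance. In mammalian cells the Epstein-Barr virus oriP origin together with an EBNA1 coding sequence allows the plasmid to replicate and persist extrachromosomally, and transfected cells are selected with blasticidin through an SV40 promoter–BSD–SV40 poly(A) cassette. Short fragments of neighbouring EBV genes and of pBR322 (tet promoter, TcR, bom) appear to be backbone remnants rather than functional parts.

The vector carries both halves of a Tet repressor system. One cassette, with RSV and SV40 promoter elements, a rabbit β-globin intron and an SV40 poly(A) signal, expresses TetR. Downstream, the CMV enhancer/promoter followed by two tet operator sites (CMV-TetO2) drives the insert, so transcription is held off by TetR and released when tetracycline or doxycycline is added. The open reading frame encodes N-terminal FLAG and His tags (only the His tag is picked up in the annotation), then CLIP-tag, which is annotated as an MGMT fragment because it is an engineered derivative of human O6-alkylguanine-DNA alkyltransferase, and finally human CEP63. CEP63 lies between attB1 and attB2 sites, reflecting its insertion by Gateway cloning.

No polyadenylation signal is annotated after the insert, and the depositor notes a polyadenylation deletion that results in low protein expression. The depositor's sequence and the repository's sequencing result share the same layout but differ by about 100 bp, mainly within oriP. The construct is intended for inducible expression of CLIP-tagged Cep63 for covalent labelling with benzylcytosine substrates, and the associated study used selective chemical crosslinking to examine a Cep57-Cep63-Cep152 centrosomal complex.
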