Features (pLannotate 1.2.2; 30 found; start..end, strand, type, name):
    433..2222    -  rep_origin     oriP: Epstein-Barr virus oriP replication origin (Yates et al., 2000)
   2223..2441    -  CDS            gL (fragment): GL_EBVB9 - Experimental evidence at protein level: Swiss-Prot protein existence level 1. The heterodimer glycoprotein H-glycoprotein L is required for the fusion of viral and plasma membranes leading to virus entry into the host cell. Acts as a functional inhibitor of gH and maintains gH in an inhibited form. Upon binding to host integrins, gL dissociates from gH leading to activation of the viral fusion glycoproteins gB and gH. Fusion of EBV with B-lymphocytes requires the additional receptor- binding protein gp42, which forms a complex with gH/gL. The heterodimer gH/gL targets also host EPHA
   2524..4451    -  CDS            EBNA1 (fragment): Epstein-Barr nuclear antigen 1, also known as EBNA-1 crucial for latent viral infection, and for episomal amplification of vectors containing the oriP origin (Okita et al., 2013)
   4489..4833    -  CDS            BRRF2_EBVB9 (fragment): Protein inferred from homology: Swiss-Prot protein existence level 3. From Epstein-Barr virus (strain B95-8) (HHV-4) (Human herpesvirus 4).
   4836..4859    -  promoter       tet promoter (fragment): E. coli promoter for tetracycline efflux protein gene
   4972..5076    +  promoter       AmpR promoter: bla
   5077..5937    +  CDS            AmpR: β-lactamase; bla; confers resistance to ampicillin, carbenicillin, and related antibiotics
   6108..6696    +  rep_origin     ori: high-copy-number ColE1/pMB1/pBR322/pUC origin of replication
   6742..6865    -  CDS            TcR (fragment): tetracycline efflux protein; tet; confers resistance to tetracycline
   6903..7200    +  promoter       SV40 promoter: SV40 enhancer and early promoter
   7222..7604    +  CDS            BSD (fragment): blasticidin S deaminase; Aspergillus terreus BSD; confers resistance to blasticidin
   7648..7782    +  polyA_signal   SV40 poly(A) signal: SV40 polyadenylation signal
   7904..7956    -  misc_feature   bom (fragment): basis of mobility region from pBR322
   8087..8180    +  ncRNA          Retro dr1: Accession: RF00214 - Retrovirus direct repeat 1 (dr1)
   8216..8477    +  promoter       RSV promoter: Rous sarcoma virus enhancer/promoter
   8503..8563    +  promoter       SV40 promoter (fragment): SV40 early promoter
   8594..9166    +  intron         β-globin intron: intron from rabbit β-globin gene
   9221..9239    +  promoter       T7 promoter: promoter for bacteriophage T7 RNA polymerase
   9250..9870    +  CDS            tetR: TETR2_ECOLX - Experimental evidence at protein level: Swiss-Prot protein existence level 1. TetR is the repressor of the tetracycline resistance element; its N-terminal region forms a helix-turn-helix structure and binds DNA. Binding of tetracycline to TetR reduces the repressor affinity for the tetracycline resistance gene (tetA) promoter operator sites. From Escherichia coli.
   9912..10033   +  polyA_signal   SV40 poly(A) signal: SV40 polyadenylation signal
  10088..10467   +  enhancer       CMV enhancer: human cytomegalovirus immediate early enhancer
  10468..10671   +  promoter       CMV promoter: human cytomegalovirus (CMV) immediate early promoter
  10673..10692   +  promoter       PLtetO-1 promoter (fragment): modified phage lambda PL promoter with tet operator sites (Lutz and Bujard, 1997)
  10694..10713   +  promoter       PLtetO-1 promoter (fragment): modified phage lambda PL promoter with tet operator sites (Lutz and Bujard, 1997)
  10721..10754   +  promoter       TRE3GV promoter (fragment): 3rd-generation Tet-responsive promoter that can be activated by binding of Tet-On® 3G, optimized for retroviral and lentiviral vectors
  10870..10887   +  CDS            9xHis (fragment): 9xHis affinity tag
  10888..11430   +  CDS            MGMT (fragment): MGMT_HUMAN - Experimental evidence at protein level: Swiss-Prot protein existence level 1. Involved in the cellular defense against the biological effects of O6-methylguanine (O6-MeG) and O4-methylthymine (O4-MeT) in DNA. Repairs the methylated nucleobase in DNA by stoichiometrically transferring the methyl group to a cysteine residue in the enzyme. This is a suicide reaction: the enzyme is irreversibly inactivated. From Homo sapiens (Human).
  11474..11494   +  protein_bind   attB1: mutant version of attB; core recombination site for the Gateway® BP reaction BP Clonase™
  11500..12984   +  CDS            CEP63 (fragment) (sequence partly withheld): CEP63_HUMAN - Experimental evidence at protein level: Swiss-Prot protein existence level 1. Required for normal spindle assembly. Plays a key role in mother-centriole-dependent centriole duplication; the function seems also to involve CEP152, CDK5RAP2 and WDR62 through a stepwise assembled complex at the centrosome that recruits CDK2 required for centriole duplication. Reported to be required for centrosomal recruitment of CEP152; however, this function has been questioned (PubMed:21983783, PubMed:26297806). Also recruits CDK1 to centrosomes (PubMed:21406398). Plays a role in DNA damage respon
  12990..14      -  protein_bind   attB2 (across the origin): mutant version of attB; recombination site for the Gateway® BP reaction BP Clonase™
>Addgene plasmid #136861 | pEBTetDBl-CLIP-Cep63 | depositor full sequence | sequence record 264150 | Full Sequence
TTGTACAAAGTGGTGATGGCAGCTAGCGGCGCGCCCGGCCGCGGGGCAGTGCATGTAATCCCTTCAGTTG
GTTGGTACAACTTGCCAACTGGGCCCTGTTCCACATGTGACACGGGGGGGGACCAAACACAAAGGGGTTC
TCTGACTGTAGTTGACATCCTTATAAATGGATGTGCACATTTGCCAACACTGAGTGGCTTTCATCCTGGA
GCAGACTTTGCAGTCTGTGGACTGCAACACAACATTGCCTTTATGTGTAACTCTTGGCTGAAGCTCTTAC
ACCAATGCTGGGGGACATGTACCTCCCAGGGGCCCAGGAAGACTACGGGAGGCTACACCAACGTCAATCA
GAGGGGCCTGTGTAGCTACCGATAAGCGGACCCTCAAGAGGGCATTAGCAATAGTGTTTATAAGGCCCCC
TTGTTAACCCTAAACGGGTAGCATATGCTTCCCGGGTAGTAGTATATACTATCCAGACTAACCCTAATTC
AATAGCATATGTTACCCAACGGGAAGCATATGCTATCGAATTAGGGTTAGTAAAAGGGTCCTAAGGAACA
GCGATATCTCCCACCCCATGAGCTGTCACGGTTTTATTTACATGGGGTCAGGATTCCACGAGGGTAGTGA
ACCATTTTAGTCACAAGGGCAGTGGCTGAAGATCAAGGAGCGGGCAGTGAACTCTCCTGAATCTTCGCCT
GCTTCTTCATTCTCCTTCGTTTAGCTAATAGAATAACTGCTGAGTTGTGAACAGTAAGGTGTATGTGAGG
TGCTCGAAAACAAGGTTTCAGGTGACGCCCCCAGAATAAAATTTGGACGGGGGGTTCAGTGGTGGCATTG
TGCTATGACACCAATATAACCCTCACAAACCCCTTGGGCAATAAATACTAGTGTAGGAATGAAACATTCT
GAATATCTTTAACAATAGAAATCCATGGGGTGGGGACAAGCCGTAAAGACTGGATGTCCATCTCACACGA
ATTTATGGCTATGGGCAACACATAATCCTAGTGCAATATGATACTGGGGTTATTAAGATGTGTCCCAGGC
AGGGACCAAGACAGGTGAACCATGTTGTTACACTCTATTTGTAACAAGGGGAAAGAGAGTGGACGCCGAC
AGCAGCGGACTCCACTGGTTGTCTCTAACACCCCCGAAAATTAAACGGGGCTCCACGCCAATGGGGCCCA
TAAACAAAGACAAGTGGCCACTCTTTTTTTTGAAATTGTGGAGTGGGGGCACGCGTCAGCCCCCACACGC
CGCCCTGCGGTTTTGGACTGTAAAATAAGGGTGTAATAACTTGGCTGATTGTAACCCCGCTAACCACTGC
GGTCAAACCACTTGCCCACAAAACCACTAATGGCACCCCGGGGAATACCTGCATAAGTAGGTGGGCGGGC
CAAGATAGGGGCGCGATTGCTGCGATCTGGAGGACAAATTACACACACTTGCGCCTGAGCGCCAAGCACA
GGGTTGTTGGTCCTCATATTCACGAGGTCGCTGAGAGCACGGTGGGCTAATGTTGCCATGGGTAGCATAT
ACTACCCAAATATCTGGATAGCATATGCTATCCTAATCTATATCTGGGTAGCATAGGCTATCCTAATCTA
TATCTGGGTAGCATATGCTATCCTAATCTATATCTGGGTAGTATATGCTATCCTAATTTATATCTGGGTA
GCATAGGCTATCCTAATCTATATCTGGGTAGCATATGCTATCCTAATCTATATCTGGGTAGTATATGCTA
TCCTAATCTGTATCCGGGTAGCATATGCTATCCTAATAGAGATTAGGGTAGTATATGCTATCCTAATTTA
TATCTGGGTAGCATATACTACCCAAATATCTGGATAGCATATGCTATCCTAATCTATATCTGGGTAGCAT
ATGCTATCCTAATCTATATCTGGGTAGCATAGGCTATCCTAATCTATATCTGGGTAGCATATGCTATCCT
AATCTATATCTGGGTAGTATATGCTATCCTAATTTATATCTGGGTAGCATAGGCTATCCTAATCTATATC
TGGGTAGCATATGCTATCCTAATCTATATCTGGGTAGTATATGCTATCCTAATCTGTATCCGGGTAGCAT
ATGCTATCCTCATGCATATACAGTCAGCATATGATACCCAGTAGTAGAGTGGGAGTGCTATCCTTTGCAT
ATGCCGCCACCTCCCAAGGGGGCGTGAATTTTCGCTGCTTGTCCTTTTCCTGCTGGTTGCTCCCATTCTT
AGGTGAATTTAAGGAGGCCAGGCTAAAGCCGTCGCATGTCTGATTGCTCACCAGGTAAATGTCGCTAATG
TTTTCCAACGCGAGAAGGTGTTGAGCGCGGAGCTGAGTGACGTGACAACATGGGTATGCCCAATTGCCCC
ATGTTGGGAGGACGAAAATGGTGACAAGACAGATGGCCAGAAATACACCAACAGCACGCATGATGTCTAC
TGGGGATTTATTCTTTAGTGCGGGGGAATACACGGCTTTTAATACGATTGAGGGCGTCTCCTAACAAGTT
ACATCACTCCTGCCCTTCCTCACCCTCATCTCCATCACCTCCTTCATCTCCGTCATCTCCGTCATCACCC
TCCGCGGCAGCCCCTTCCACCATAGGTGGAAACCAGGGAGGCAAATCTACTCCATCGTCAAAGCTGCACA
CAGTCACCCTGATATTGCAGGTAGGAGCGGGCTTTGTCATAACAAGGTCCTTAATCGCATCCTTCAAAAC
CTCAGCAAATATATGAGTTTGTAAAAAGACCATGAAATAACAGACAATGGACTCCCTTAGCGGGCCAGGT
TGTGGGCCGGGTCCAGGGGCCATTCCAAAGGGGAGACGACTCAATGGTGTAAGACGACATTGTGGAATAG
CAAGGGCAGTTCCTCGCCTTAGGTTGTAAAGGGAGGTCTTACTACCTCCATATACGAACACACCGGCGAC
CCAAGTTCCTTCGTCGGTAGTCCTTTCTACGTGACTCCTAGCCAGGAGAGCTCTTAAACCTTCTGCAATG
TTCTCAAATTTCGGGTTGGAACCTCCTTGACCACGATGCTTTTCCAAACCACCCTCCTTTTTTGCGCCCT
GCCTCCATCACCCTGACCCCGGGGTCCAGTGCTTGGGCCTTCTCCTGGGTCATCTGCGGGGCCCTGCTCT
ATCGCTCCCGGGGGCACGTCAGGCTCACCATCTGGGCCACCTTCTTGGTGGTATTCAAAATAATCGGCTT
CCCCTACAGGGTGGAAAAATGGCCTTCTACCTGGAGGGGGCCTGCGCGGTGGAGACCCGGATGATGATGA
CTGACTACTGGGACTCCTGGGCCTCTTTTCTCCACGTCCACGACCTCTCCCCCTGGCTCTTTCACGACTT
CCCCCCCTGGCTCTTTCACGTCCTCTACCCCGGCGGCCTCCACTACCTCCTCGACCCCGGCCTCCACTAC
CTCCTCGACCCCGGCCTCCACTGCCTCCTCGACCCCGGCCTCCACCTCCTGCTCCTGCCCCTCCTGCTCC
TGCCCCTCCTCCTGCTCCTGCCCCTCCTGCCCCTCCTGCTCCTGCCCCTCCTGCCCCTCCTGCTCCTGCC
CCTCCTGCCCCTCCTGCTCCTGCCCCTCCTGCCCCTCCTCCTGCTCCTGCCCCTCCTGCCCCTCCTCCTG
CTCCTGCCCCTCCTGCCCCTCCTGCTCCTGCCCCTCCTGCCCCTCCTGCTCCTGCCCCTCCTGCCCCTCC
TGCTCCTGCCCCTCCTGCTCCTGCCCCTCCTGCTCCTGCCCCTCCTGCTCCTGCCCCTCCTGCCCCTCCT
GCCCCTCCTCCTGCTCCTGCCCCTCCTGCTCCTGCCCCTCCTGCCCCTCCTGCCCCTCCTGCTCCTGCCC
CTCCTCCTGCTCCTGCCCCTCCTGCCCCTCCTGCCCCTCCTCCTGCTCCTGCCCCTCCTGCCCCTCCTCC
TGCTCCTGCCCCTCCTCCTGCTCCTGCCCCTCCTGCCCCTCCTGCCCCTCCTCCTGCTCCTGCCCCTCCT
GCCCCTCCTCCTGCTCCTGCCCCTCCTCCTGCTCCTGCCCCTCCTGCCCCTCCTGCCCCTCCTCCTGCTC
CTGCCCCTCCTCCTGCTCCTGCCCCTCCTGCCCCTCCTGCCCCTCCTGCCCCTCCTCCTGCTCCTGCCCC
TCCTCCTGCTCCTGCCCCTCCTGCTCCTGCCCCTCCCGCTCCTGCTCCTGCTCCTGTTCCACCGTGGGTC
CCTTTGCAGCCAATGCAACTTGGACGTTTTTGGGGTCTCCGGACACCATCTCTATGTCTTGGCCCTGATC
CTGAGCCGCCCGGGGCTCCTGGTCTTCCGCCTCCTCGTCCTCGTCCTCTTCCCCGTCCTCGTCCATGGTT
ATCACCCCCTCTTCTTTGAGGTCCACTGCCGCCGGAGCCTTCTGGTCCAGATGTGTCTCCCTTCTCTCCT
AGGCCATTTCCAGGTCCTGTACCTGGCCCCTCGTCAGACATGATTCACACTAAAAGAGATCAATAGACAT
CTTTATTAGACGACGCTCAGTGAATACAGGGAGTGCAGACTCCTGCCCCCTCCAACAGCCCCCCCACCCT
CATCCCCTTCATGGTCGCTGTCAGACAGATCCAGGTCTGAAAATTCCCCATCCTCCGAACCATCCTCGTC
CTCATCACCAATTACTCGCAGCCCGGAAAACTCCCGCTGAACATCCTCAAGATTTGCGTCCTGAGCCTCA
AGCCAGGCCTCAAATTCCTCGTCCCCCTTTTTGCTGGACGGTAGGGATGGGGATTCTCGGGACCCCTCCT
CTTCCTCTTCAAGGTCACCAGACAGAGATGCTACTGGGGCAACGGAAGAAAAGCTGGGTGCGGCCTGTGA
GGATCAGCTTATCGATGATAAGCTGTCAAACATGAGAATTCTTGAAGACGAAAGGGCCTCGTGATACGCC
TATTTTTATAGGTTAATGTCATGATAATAATGGTTTCTTAGACGTCAGGTGGCACTTTTCGGGGAAATGT
GCGCGGAACCCCTATTTGTTTATTTTTCTAAATACATTCAAATATGTATCCGCTCATGAGACAATAACCC
TGATAAATGCTTCAATAATATTGAAAAAGGAAGAGTATGAGTATTCAACATTTCCGTGTCGCCCTTATTC
CCTTTTTTGCGGCATTTTGCCTTCCTGTTTTTGCTCACCCAGAAACGCTGGTGAAAGTAAAAGATGCTGA
AGATCAGTTGGGTGCACGAGTGGGTTACATCGAACTGGATCTCAACAGCGGTAAGATCCTTGAGAGTTTT
CGCCCCGAAGAACGTTTTCCAATGATGAGCACTTTTAAAGTTCTGCTATGTGGCGCGGTATTATCCCGTG
TTGACGCCGGGCAAGAGCAACTCGGTCGCCGCATACACTATTCTCAGAATGACTTGGTTGAGTACTCACC
AGTCACAGAAAAGCATCTTACGGATGGCATGACAGTAAGAGAATTATGCAGTGCTGCCATAACCATGAGT
GATAACACTGCGGCCAACTTACTTCTGACAACGATCGGAGGACCGAAGGAGCTAACCGCTTTTTTGCACA
ACATGGGGGATCATGTAACTCGCCTTGATCGTTGGGAACCGGAGCTGAATGAAGCCATACCAAACGACGA
GCGTGACACCACGATGCCTGCAGCAATGGCAACAACGTTGCGCAAACTATTAACTGGCGAACTACTTACT
CTAGCTTCCCGGCAACAATTAATAGACTGGATGGAGGCGGATAAAGTTGCAGGACCACTTCTGCGCTCGG
CCCTTCCGGCTGGCTGGTTTATTGCTGATAAATCTGGAGCCGGTGAGCGTGGGTCTCGCGGTATCATTGC
AGCACTGGGGCCAGATGGTAAGCCCTCCCGTATCGTAGTTATCTACACGACGGGGAGTCAGGCAACTATG
GATGAACGAAATAGACAGATCGCTGAGATAGGTGCCTCACTGATTAAGCATTGGTAACTGTCAGACCAAG
TTTACTCATATATACTTTAGATTGATTTAAAACTTCATTTTTAATTTAAAAGGATCTAGGTGAAGATCCT
TTTTGATAATCTCATGACCAAAATCCCTTAACGTGAGTTTTCGTTCCACTGAGCGTCAGACCCCGTAGAA
AAGATCAAAGGATCTTCTTGAGATCCTTTTTTTCTGCGCGTAATCTGCTGCTTGCAAACAAAAAAACCAC
CGCTACCAGCGGTGGTTTGTTTGCCGGATCAAGAGCTACCAACTCTTTTTCCGAAGGTAACTGGCTTCAG
CAGAGCGCAGATACCAAATACTGTCCTTCTAGTGTAGCCGTAGTTAGGCCACCACTTCAAGAACTCTGTA
GCACCGCCTACATACCTCGCTCTGCTAATCCTGTTACCAGTGGCTGCTGCCAGTGGCGATAAGTCGTGTC
TTACCGGGTTGGACTCAAGACGATAGTTACCGGATAAGGCGCAGCGGTCGGGCTGAACGGGGGGTTCGTG
CACACAGCCCAGCTTGGAGCGAACGACCTACACCGAACTGAGATACCTACAGCGTGAGCTATGAGAAAGC
GCCACGCTTCCCGAAGGGAGAAAGGCGGACAGGTATCCGGTAAGCGGCAGGGTCGGAACAGGAGAGCGCA
CGAGGGAGCTTCCAGGGGGAAACGCCTGGTATCTTTATAGTCCTGTCGGGTTTCGCCACCTCTGACTTGA
GCGTCGATTTTTGTGATGCTCGTCAGGGGGGCGGAGCCTATGGAAAAACGCCAGCAACGCGGCCTTTTTA
CGGTTCCTGGCCTTTTGCTGGCCTTGAAGCTGTCCCTGATGGTCGTCATCTACCTGCCTGGACAGCATGG
CCTGCAACGCGGGCATCCCGATGCCGCCGGAAGCGAGAAGAATCATAATGGGGAAGGCCATCCAGCCTCG
CGTCGAACTAGATGATCCGGCTGTGGAATGTGTGTCAGTTAGGGTGTGGAAAGTCCCCAGGCTCCCCAGC
AGGCAGAAGTATGCAAAGCATGCATCTCAATTAGTCAGCAACCAGGTGTGGAAAGTCCCCAGGCTCCCCA
GCAGGCAGAAGTATGCAAAGCATGCATCTCAATTAGTCAGCAACCATAGTCCCGCCCCTAACTCCGCCCA
TCCCGCCCCTAACTCCGCCCAGTTCCGCCCATTCTCCGCCCCATGGCTGACTAATTTTTTTTATTTATGC
AGAGGCCGAGGCCGCCTCGGCCTCTGAGCTATTCCAGAAGTAGTGAGGAGGCTTTTTTGGAGGGTGACCG
CCACGACCGGTATGGCCAAGCCTTTGTCTCAAGAAGAATCCACCCTCATTGAAAGAGCAACGGCTACAAT
CAACAGCATCCCCATCTCTGAAGACTACAGCGTCGCCAGCGCAGCTCTCTCTAGCGACGGCCGCATCTTC
ACTGGTGTCAATGTATATCATTTTACTGGGGGACCTTGTGCAGAACTCGTGGTGCTGGGCACTGCTGCTG
CTGCGGCAGCTGGCAACCTGACTTGTATCGTCGCGATCGGAAATGAGAACAGGGGCATCTTGAGCCCCTG
CGGACGGTGCCGACAGGTGCTTCTCGATCTGCATCCTGGGATCAAAGCCATAGTGAAGGACAGTGATGGA
CAGCCGACGGCAGTTGGGATTCGTGAATTGCTGCCCTCTGGTTACGGTCCGACGCGGCCCGACGGGTCCG
AGGGGGGTCGACCTCGAAACTTGTTTATTGCAGCTTATAATGGTTACAAATAAAGCAATAGCATCACAAA
TTTCACAAATAAAGCATTTTTTTCACTGCATTCTAGTTGTGGTTTGTCCAAACTCATCAATGTATCTTAT
CATGTCTGGATCTGATCCGAACCCCTTCCTCGACCAATTCTCATGTTTGACAGCTTATCATCGCAGATCC
GGGCAACGTTGTTGCCATTGCTCGACCAATTCTCATGTTTGACAGCTTATCATCGCAGATCCGTATGGTG
CACTCTCAGTACAATCTGCTCTGATGCCGCATAGTTAAGCCAGTATCTGCTCCCTGCTTGTGTGTTGGAG
GTCGCTGAGTAGTGCGCGAGCAAAATTTAAGCTACAACAAGGCAAGGCTTGACCGACAATTGCATGAAGA
ATCTGCTTAGGGTTAGGCGTTTTGCGCTGCTTCGCGATGTACGGGCCAGATATACGCGTATCTGAGGGGA
CTAGGGTGTGTTTAGGCGAAAAGCGGGGCTTCGGTTGTACGCGGTTAGGAGTCCCCTCAGGATATAGTAG
TTTCGCTTTTGCATAGGGAGGGGGAAATGTAGTCTTATGCAATACTCTTGTAGTCTTGCAACATGGTAAC
GATGAGTTAGCAACATGCCTTACAAGGAGAGAAAAAGCACCGTGCATGCCGATTGGTGGAAGTAAGGTGG
TACGATCGTGCCTTATTAGGAAGGCAACAGACGGGTCTGACATGGATTGGACGAACCACTGAATTCCGCA
TTGCAGAGATATTGTATTTAAGTGCCTAGCTCGATACAATAAACGCCATTTGACCATTCACCACATTGGT
GTGCACCTCCAAGCTGGCCGGGGATCCTCTAGGGCCTCTGAGCTATTCCAGAAGTAGTGAAGAGGCTTTT
TTGGAGGCCTAGGCTTTTGCAAAAAGCTCCGGATCGATCCTGAGAACTTCAGGGTGAGTTTGGGGACCCT
TGATTGTTCTTTCTTTTTCGCTATTGTAAAATTCATGTTATATGGAGGGGGCAAAGTTTTCAGGGTGTTG
TTTAGAATGGGAAGATGTCCCTTGTATCACCATGGACCCTCATGATAATTTTGTTTCTTTCACTTTCTAC
TCTGTTGACAACCATTGTCTCCTCTTATTTTCTTTTCATTTTCTGTAACTTTTTCGTTAAACTTTAGCTT
GCATTTGTAACGAATTTTTAAATTCACTTTTGTTTATTTGTCAGATTGTAAGTACTTTCTCTAATCACTT
TTTTTTCAAGGCAATCAGGGTATATTATATTGTACTTCAGCACAGTTTTAGAGAACAATTGTTATAATTA
AATGATAAGGTAGAATATTTCTGCATATAAATTCTGGCTGGCGTGGAAATATTCTTATTGGTAGAAACAA
CTACATCCTGGTCATCATCCTGCCTTTCTCTTTATGGTTACAATGATATACACTGTTTGAGATGAGGATA
AAATACTCTGAGTCCAAACCGGGCCCCTCTGCTAACCATGTTCATGCCTTCTTCTTTTTCCTACAGCTCC
TGGGCAACGTGCTGGTTATTGTGCTGTCTCATCATTTTGGCAAAGAATTGTAATACGACTCACTATAGGG
CGAATTGATATGTCTAGATTAGATAAAAGTAAAGTGATTAACAGCGCATTAGAGCTGCTTAATGAGGTCG
GAATCGAAGGTTTAACAACCCGTAAACTCGCCCAGAAGCTAGGTGTAGAGCAGCCTACATTGTATTGGCA
TGTAAAAAATAAGCGGGCTTTGCTCGACGCCTTAGCCATTGAGATGTTAGATAGGCACCATACTCACTTT
TGCCCTTTAGAAGGGGAAAGCTGGCAAGATTTTTTACGTAATAACGCTAAAAGTTTTAGATGTGCTTTAC
TAAGTCATCGCGATGGAGCAAAAGTACATTTAGGTACACGGCCTACAGAAAAACAGTATGAAACTCTCGA
AAATCAATTAGCCTTTTTATGCCAACAAGGTTTTTCACTAGAGAATGCATTATATGCACTCAGCGCTGTG
GGGCATTTTACTTTAGGTTGCGTATTGGAAGATCAAGAGCATCAAGTCGCTAAAGAAGAAAGGGAAACAC
CTACTACTGATAGTATGCCGCCATTATTACGACAAGCTATCGAATTATTTGATCACCAAGGTGCAGAGCC
AGCCTTCTTATTCGGCCTTGAATTGATCATATGCGGATTAGAAAAACAACTTAAATGTGAAAGTGGGTCC
GCGTACAGCGGATCCCGGGAATTCAGATCTTATTAAAGCAGAACTTGTTTATTGCAGCTTATAATGGTTA
CAAATAAAGCAATAGCATCACAAATTTCACAAATAAAGCATTTTTTTCACTGCATTCTAGTTGTGGTTTG
TCCAAACTCATCAATGTATCTTATCATGTCTGGTCGAATCCATGGCGCAGAACTGGTAGGTATGGAAGAT
CCGCGTTGACATTGATTATTGACTAGTTATTAATAGTAATCAATTACGGGGTCATTAGTTCATAGCCCAT
ATATGGAGTTCCGCGTTACATAACTTACGGTAAATGGCCCGCCTGGCTGACCGCCCAACGACCCCCGCCC
ATTGACGTCAATAATGACGTATGTTCCCATAGTAACGCCAATAGGGACTTTCCATTGACGTCAATGGGTG
GAGTATTTACGGTAAACTGCCCACTTGGCAGTACATCAAGTGTATCATATGCCAAGTACGCCCCCTATTG
ACGTCAATGACGGTAAATGGCCCGCCTGGCATTATGCCCAGTACATGACCTTATGGGACTTTCCTACTTG
GCAGTACATCTACGTATTAGTCATCGCTATTACCATGGTGATGCGGTTTTGGCAGTACATCAATGGGCGT
GGATAGCGGTTTGACTCACGGGGATTTCCAAGTCTCCACCCCATTGACGTCAATGGGAGTTTGTTTTGGC
ACCAAAATCAACGGGACTTTCCAAAATGTCGTAACAACTCCGCCCCATTGACGCAAATGGGCGGTAGGCG
TGTACGGTGGGAGGTCTATATAAGCAGAGCTCTCCCTATCAGTGATAGAGATCTCCCTATCAGTGATAGA
GATCGTCGACGAGCTCGTTTAGTGAACCGTCAGATCGCCTGGAGACGCCATCCACGCTGTTTTGACCTCC
ATAGAAGACACCGGGACCGATCCAGCCTCCGGACTCTAGCGTTTAAACTTAAGCTTACCACCATGGATTA
TAAAGACGATGATGACAAGCACCACCACCACCACCACGACAAGGATTGTGAAATGAAACGCACCACACTG
GACAGCCCTTTGGGGAAGCTGGAGCTGTCTGGTTGTGAGCAGGGTCTGCACGAAATAATTTTTCTGGGCA
AGGGGACGTCTGCAGCTGATGCCGTGGAGGTCCCAGCCCCCGCTGCGGTTCTCGGAGGTCCGGAGCCCCT
GATACAGGCTACAGCCTGGCTGAATGCCTATTTCCACCAGCCCGAGGCTATCGAAGAGTTCCCCGTGCCG
GCTCTTCACCATCCCGTTTTCCAGCAAGAGTCGTTCACCAGACAGGTGTTATGGAAGCTGCTGAAGGTTG
TGAAATTCGGAGAAGTGATTTCTGAGTCACACTTAGCAGCCCTGGTAGGCAACCCCGCAGCCACGGCAGC
AGTGAATACGGCACTGGATGGCAATCCTGTCCCTATCCTGATCCCGTGCCACAGAGTGGTCCAGGGGGAT
TCGGATGTGGGGCCGTACCTTGGTGGACTGGCCGTGAAGGAATGGCTTCTGGCCCATGAAGGCCACCGGT
TGGGGAAGCCAGGCTTGGGATTCGAACTGGAGGTGCTGTTCCAGGGCCCCGGTACCGCCATCACAAGTTT
GTACAAAAAAGCAGGCACC
[261 nt withheld, positions 11500-11760]
ATCAAGCAAGAGATGACCATGGAATATAAGCAGGAGTTGAAGAAACTACATGAAGAATTATGCATACTGA
AGAGAAGCTATGAAAAGCTTCAGAAAAAGCAAATGAGGGAATTCAGAGGAAATACCAAAAATCACAGGGA
AGATCGGTCTGAAATTGAGAGGTTAACTGCAAAAATAGAGGAATTCCGTCAGAAATCGCTGGACTGGGAG
AAGCAACGCTTGATTTATCAGCAACAGGTATCTTCACTGGAGGCACAAAGGAAGGCTCTGGCTGAACAAT
CAGAGATAATTCAGGCTCAGCTTGTCAATCGGAAACAGAAATTAGAGTCTGTGGAACTTTCTAGCCAATC
AGAAATTCAACACTTAAGCAGTAAACTGGAGCGGGCTAATGACACTATCTGTGCCAATGAGTTGGAAATA
GAGCGCCTCACCATGAGGGTCAATGACTTGGTTGGAACCAGTATGACTGTCCTACAGGAGCAGCAGCAAA
AAGAAGAAAAATTGAGGGAATCTGAAAAACTATTAGAGGCTCTGCAGGAAGAAAAGAGAGAATTGAAGGC
AGCTCTTCAGTCTCAAGAAAATCTCATACATGAGGCCAGAATACAAAAGGAGAAGTTACAAGAAAAAGTA
AAGGCAACTAACACTCAACATGCTGTAGAAGCTATAAGTTTGGAATCTGTGAGTGCAACGTGTAAACAGC
TGAGCCAAGAACTAATGGAAAAATATGAAGAACTGAAGAGGATGGAAGCACATAACAATGAATACAAAGC
AGAGATTAAGAAGTTGAAAGAACAGATTTTACAGGGTGAACAAAGTTACAGTTCTGCACTAGAAGGAATG
AAGATGGAAATCTCCCATCTAACTCAGGAGTTACATCAGCGAGATATCACTATTGCTTCCACCAAAGGTT
CTTCCTCAGACATGGAAAAGCGACTCAGAGCAGAGATGCAAAAGGCAGAAGACAAAGCAGTAGAGCATAA
GGAGATTTTGGATCAGCTGGAGTCACTCAAATTAGAAAATCGTCATCTTTCTGAAATGGTGATGAAATTG
GAATTGGGTTTACATGAGTGTTCCTTGCCTGTATCTCCCCTTGGTTCAATAGCTACCAGATTTTTGGAAG
AGGAGGAACTGAGGTCTCATCACATTCTAGAGCGCTTGGATGCCCATATTGAAGAACTAAAAAGAGAGAG
TGAAAAGACAGTGAGACAATTCACAGCCTTAAAGTAGATACCCAGCTTTC
