Features (pLannotate 1.2.2; 30 found; start..end, strand, type, name):
    433..1990    -  rep_origin     oriP (fragment): Epstein-Barr virus oriP replication origin (Yates et al., 2000)
   2103..2321    -  CDS            gL (fragment): GL_EBVB9 - Experimental evidence at protein level: Swiss-Prot protein existence level 1. The heterodimer glycoprotein H-glycoprotein L is required for the fusion of viral and plasma membranes leading to virus entry into the host cell. Acts as a functional inhibitor of gH and maintains gH in an inhibited form. Upon binding to host integrins, gL dissociates from gH leading to activation of the viral fusion glycoproteins gB and gH. Fusion of EBV with B-lymphocytes requires the additional receptor- binding protein gp42, which forms a complex with gH/gL. The heterodimer gH/gL targets also host EPHA
   2404..4329    -  CDS            EBNA1: Epstein-Barr nuclear antigen 1, also known as EBNA-1 crucial for latent viral infection, and for episomal amplification of vectors containing the oriP origin (Okita et al., 2013)
   4367..4711    -  CDS            BRRF2_EBVB9 (fragment): Protein inferred from homology: Swiss-Prot protein existence level 3. From Epstein-Barr virus (strain B95-8) (HHV-4) (Human herpesvirus 4).
   4714..4737    -  promoter       tet promoter (fragment): E. coli promoter for tetracycline efflux protein gene
   4850..4954    +  promoter       AmpR promoter: bla
   4955..5815    +  CDS            AmpR: β-lactamase; bla; confers resistance to ampicillin, carbenicillin, and related antibiotics
   5986..6574    +  rep_origin     ori: high-copy-number ColE1/pMB1/pBR322/pUC origin of replication
   6620..6743    -  CDS            TcR (fragment): tetracycline efflux protein; tet; confers resistance to tetracycline
   6781..7078    +  promoter       SV40 promoter: SV40 enhancer and early promoter
   7100..7498    +  CDS            BSD: blasticidin S deaminase; Aspergillus terreus BSD; confers resistance to blasticidin
   7542..7676    +  polyA_signal   SV40 poly(A) signal: SV40 polyadenylation signal
   7798..7850    -  misc_feature   bom (fragment): basis of mobility region from pBR322
   7981..8074    +  ncRNA          Retro dr1: Accession: RF00214 - Retrovirus direct repeat 1 (dr1)
   8110..8371    +  promoter       RSV promoter: Rous sarcoma virus enhancer/promoter
   8397..8457    +  promoter       SV40 promoter (fragment): SV40 early promoter
   8488..9060    +  intron         β-globin intron: intron from rabbit β-globin gene
   9115..9133    +  promoter       T7 promoter: promoter for bacteriophage T7 RNA polymerase
   9144..9764    +  CDS            tetR: TETR2_ECOLX - Experimental evidence at protein level: Swiss-Prot protein existence level 1. TetR is the repressor of the tetracycline resistance element; its N-terminal region forms a helix-turn-helix structure and binds DNA. Binding of tetracycline to TetR reduces the repressor affinity for the tetracycline resistance gene (tetA) promoter operator sites. From Escherichia coli.
   9806..9927    +  polyA_signal   SV40 poly(A) signal: SV40 polyadenylation signal
   9982..10361   +  enhancer       CMV enhancer: human cytomegalovirus immediate early enhancer
  10362..10565   +  promoter       CMV promoter: human cytomegalovirus (CMV) immediate early promoter
  10567..10586   +  promoter       PLtetO-1 promoter (fragment): modified phage lambda PL promoter with tet operator sites (Lutz and Bujard, 1997)
  10588..10607   +  promoter       PLtetO-1 promoter (fragment): modified phage lambda PL promoter with tet operator sites (Lutz and Bujard, 1997)
  10615..10648   +  promoter       TRE3GV promoter (fragment): 3rd-generation Tet-responsive promoter that can be activated by binding of Tet-On® 3G, optimized for retroviral and lentiviral vectors
  10764..10781   +  CDS            9xHis (fragment): 9xHis affinity tag
  10782..11324   +  CDS            MGMT (fragment): MGMT_HUMAN - Experimental evidence at protein level: Swiss-Prot protein existence level 1. Involved in the cellular defense against the biological effects of O6-methylguanine (O6-MeG) and O4-methylthymine (O4-MeT) in DNA. Repairs the methylated nucleobase in DNA by stoichiometrically transferring the methyl group to a cysteine residue in the enzyme. This is a suicide reaction: the enzyme is irreversibly inactivated. From Homo sapiens (Human).
  11368..11388   +  protein_bind   attB1: mutant version of attB; core recombination site for the Gateway® BP reaction BP Clonase™
  11394..12878   +  CDS            CEP63 (fragment) (sequence partly withheld): CEP63_HUMAN - Experimental evidence at protein level: Swiss-Prot protein existence level 1. Required for normal spindle assembly. Plays a key role in mother-centriole-dependent centriole duplication; the function seems also to involve CEP152, CDK5RAP2 and WDR62 through a stepwise assembled complex at the centrosome that recruits CDK2 required for centriole duplication. Reported to be required for centrosomal recruitment of CEP152; however, this function has been questioned (PubMed:21983783, PubMed:26297806). Also recruits CDK1 to centrosomes (PubMed:21406398). Plays a role in DNA damage respon
  12883..14      -  protein_bind   attB2 (across the origin): mutant version of attB; recombination site for the Gateway® BP reaction BP Clonase™
>Addgene plasmid #136861 | pEBTetDBl-CLIP-Cep63 | addgene full sequence | sequence record 276402 | Addgene NGS Result
TTGTACAAAGTGGTGATGGCAGCTAGCGGCGCGCCCGGCCGCGGGGCAGTGCATGTAATCCCTTCAGTTG
GTTGGTACAACTTGCCAACTGGGCCCTGTTCCACATGTGACACGGGGGGGGACCAAACACAAAGGGGTTC
TCTGACTGTAGTTGACATCCTTATAAATGGATGTGCACATTTGCCAACACTGAGTGGCTTTCATCCTGGA
GCAGACTTTGCAGTCTGTGGACTGCAACACAACATTGCCTTTATGTGTAACTCTTGGCTGAAGCTCTTAC
ACCAATGCTGGGGGACATGTACCTCCCAGGGGCCCAGGAAGACTACGGGAGGCTACACCAACGTCAATCA
GAGGGGCCTGTGTAGCTACCGATAAGCGGACCCTCAAGAGGGCATTAGCAATAGTGTTTATAAGGCCCCC
TTGTTAACCCTAAACGGGTAGCATATGCTTCCCGGGTAGTAGTATATACTATCCAGACTAACCCTAATTC
AATAGCATATGTTACCCAACGGGAAGCATATGCTATCGAATTAGGGTTAGTAAAAGGGTCCTAAGGAACA
GCGATATCTCCCACCCCATGAGCTGTCACGGTTTTATTTACATGGGGTCAGGATTCCACGAGGGTAGTGA
ACCATTTTAGTCACAAGGGCAGTGGCTGAAGATCAAGGAGCGGGCAGTGAACTCTCCTGAATCTTCGCCT
GCTTCTTCATTCTCCTTCGTTTAGCTAATAGAATAACTGCTGAGTTGTGAACAGTAAGGTGTATGTGAGG
TGCTCGAAAACAAGGTTTCAGGTGACGCCCCCAGAATAAAATTTGGACGGGGGGTTCAGTGGTGGCATTG
TGCTATGACACCAATATAACCCTCACAAACCCCTTGGGCAATAAATACTAGTGTAGGAATGAAACATTCT
GAATATCTTTAACAATAGAAATCCATGGGGTGGGGACAAGCCGTAAAGACTGGATGTCCATCTCACACGA
ATTTATGGCTATGGGCAACACATAATCCTAGTGCAATATGATACTGGGGTTATTAAGATGTGTCCCAGGC
AGGGACCAAGACAGGTGAACCATGTTGTTACACTCTATTTGTAACAAGGGGAAAGAGAGTGGACGCCGAC
AGCAGCGGACTCCACTGGTTGTCTCTAACACCCCCGAAAATTAAACGGGGCTCCACGCCAATGGGGCCCA
TAAACAAAGACAAGTGGCCACTCTTTTTTTTGAAATTGTGGAGTGGGGGCACGCGTCAGCCCCCACACGC
CGCCCTGCGGTTTTGGACTGTAAAATAAGGGTGTAATAACTTGGCTGATTGTAACCCCGCTAACCACTGC
GGTCAAACCACTTGCCCACAAAACCACTAATGGCACCCCGGGGAATACCTGCATAAGTAGGTGGGCGGGC
CAAGATAGGGGCGCGATTGCTGCGATCTGGAGGACAAATTACACACACTTGCGCCTGAGCGCCAAGCACA
GGGTTGTTGGTCCTCATATTCACGAGGTCGCTGAGAGCACGGTGGGCTAATGTTGCCATGGGTAGCATAT
ACTACCCAAATATCTGGATAGCATATGCTATCCTAATCTATATCTGGGTAGCATAGGCTATCCTAATCTA
TATCTGGGTAGTATATGCTATCCTAATCTGTATCCGGGTAGCATATGCTATCCTAATAGAGATTAGGGTA
GTATATGCTATCCTAATTTATATCTGGGTAGCATATACTACCCAAATATCTGGATAGCATATGCTATCCT
AATCTATATCTGGGTAGCATATGCTATCCTAATCTATATCTGGGTAGCATAGGCTATCCTAATCTATATC
TGGGTAGCATATGCTATCCTAATCTATATCTGGGTAGTATATGCTATCCTAATTTATATCTGGGTAGCAT
AGGCTATCCTAATCTATATCTGGGTAGCATATGCTATCCTAATCTATATCTGGGTAGTATATGCTATCCT
AATCTGTATCCGGGTAGCATATGCTATCCTCATGCATATACAGTCAGCATATGATACCCAGTAGTAGAGT
GGGAGTGCTATCCTTTGCATATGCCGCCACCTCCCAAGGGGGCGTGAATTTTCGCTGCTTGTCCTTTTCC
TGCTGGTTGCTCCCATTCTTAGGTGAATTTAAGGAGGCCAGGCTAAAGCCGTCGCATGTCTGATTGCTCA
CCAGGTAAATGTCGCTAATGTTTTCCAACGCGAGAAGGTGTTGAGCGCGGAGCTGAGTGACGTGACAACA
TGGGTATGCCCAATTGCCCCATGTTGGGAGGACGAAAATGGTGACAAGACAGATGGCCAGAAATACACCA
ACAGCACGCATGATGTCTACTGGGGATTTATTCTTTAGTGCGGGGGAATACACGGCTTTTAATACGATTG
AGGGCGTCTCCTAACAAGTTACATCACTCCTGCCCTTCCTCACCCTCATCTCCATCACCTCCTTCATCTC
CGTCATCTCCGTCATCACCCTCCGCGGCAGCCCCTTCCACCATAGGTGGAAACCAGGGAGGCAAATCTAC
TCCATCGTCAAAGCTGCACACAGTCACCCTGATATTGCAGGTAGGAGCGGGCTTTGTCATAACAAGGTCC
TTAATCGCATCCTTCAAAACCTCAGCAAATATATGAGTTTGTAAAAAGACCATGAAATAACAGACAATGG
ACTCCCTTAGCGGGCCAGGTTGTGGGCCGGGTCCAGGGGCCATTCCAAAGGGGAGACGACTCAATGGTGT
AAGACGACATTGTGGAATAGCAAGGGCAGTTCCTCGCCTTAGGTTGTAAAGGGAGGTCTTACTACCTCCA
TATACGAACACACCGGCGACCCAAGTTCCTTCGTCGGTAGTCCTTTCTACGTGACTCCTAGCCAGGAGAG
CTCTTAAACCTTCTGCAATGTTCTCAAATTTCGGGTTGGAACCTCCTTGACCACGATGCTTTCCAAACCA
CCCTCCTTTTTTGCGCCTGCCTCCATCACCCTGACCCCGGGGTCCAGTGCTTGGGCCTTCTCCTGGGTCA
TCTGCGGGGCCCTGCTCTATCGCTCCCGGGGGCACGTCAGGCTCACCATCTGGGCCACCTTCTTGGTGGT
ATTCAAAATAATCGGCTTCCCCTACAGGGTGGAAAAATGGCCTTCTACCTGGAGGGGGCCTGCGCGGTGG
AGACCCGGATGATGATGACTGACTACTGGGACTCCTGGGCCTCTTTTCTCCACGTCCACGACCTCTCCCC
CTGGCTCTTTCACGACTTCCCCCCCTGGCTCTTTCACGTCCTCTACCCCGGCGGCCTCCACTACCTCCTC
GACCCCGGCCTCCACTACCTCCTCGACCCCGGCCTCCACTGCCTCCTCGACCCCGGCCTCCACCTCCTGC
TCCTGCCCCTCCTGCTCCTGCCCCTCCTCCTGCTCCTGCCCCTCCTGCCCCTCCTGCTCCTGCCCCTCCT
GCCCCTCCTGCTCCTGCCCCTCCTGCCCCTCCTGCTCCTGCCCCTCCTGCCCCTCCTCCTGCTCCTGCCC
CTCCTGCCCCTCCTCCTGCTCCTGCCCCTCCTGCCCCTCCTGCTCCTGCCCCTCCTGCCCCTCCTGCTCC
TGCCCCTCCTGCCCCTCCTGCTCCTGCCCCTCCTGCTCCTGCCCCTCCTGCTCCTGCCCCTCCTGCTCCT
GCCCCTCCTGCCCCTCCTGCCCCTCCTCCTGCTCCTGCCCCTCCTGCTCCTGCCCCTCCTGCCCCTCCTG
CCCCTCCTGCTCCTGCCCCTCCTCCTGCTCCTGCCCCTCCTGCCCCTCCTGCCCCTCCTCCTGCTCCTGC
CCCTCCTGCCCCTCCTCCTGCTCCTGCCCCTCCTCCTGCTCCTGCCCCTCCTSCCCCTCCTGCCCCTCCT
CCTSCTCCTSCCCCTCCTGCCCCTCCTCCTGCTCCTGCCCCTCCTCCTGCTCCTGCCCCTCCTGCCCCTC
CTGCCCCTCCTCCTGCTCCTGCCCCTCCTCCTGCTCCTGCCCCTCCTGCCCCTCCTGCCCCTCCTGCCCC
TCCTCCTGCTCCTGCCCCTCCTCCTGCTCCTGCCCCTCCTGCTCCTGCCCCTCCCGCTCCTGCTCCTGCT
CCTGTTCCACCGTGGGTCCCTTTGCAGCCAATGCAACTTGGACGTTTTTGGGGTCTCCGGACACCATCTC
TATGTCTTGGCCCTGATCCTGAGCCGCCCGGGGCTCCTGGTCTTCCGCCTCCTCGTCCTCGTCCTCTTCC
CCGTCCTCGTCCATGGTTATCACCCCCTCTTCTTTGAGGTCCACTGCCGCCGGAGCCTTCTGGTCCAGAT
GTGTCTCCCTTCTCTCCTAGGCCATTTCCAGGTCCTGTACCTGGCCCCTCGTCAGACATGATTCACACTA
AAAGAGATCAATAGACATCTTTATTAGACGACGCTCAGTGAATACAGGGAGTGCAGACTCCTGCCCCCTC
CAACAGCCCCCCCACCCTCATCCCCTTCATGGTCGCTGTCAGACAGATCCAGGTCTGAAAATTCCCCATC
CTCCGAACCATCCTCGTCCTCATCACCAATTACTCGCAGCCCGGAAAACTCCCGCTGAACATCCTCAAGA
TTTGCGTCCTGAGCCTCAAGCCAGGCCTCAAATTCCTCGTCCCCCTTTTTGCTGGACGGTAGGGATGGGG
ATTCTCGGGACCCCTCCTCTTCCTCTTCAAGGTCACCAGACAGAGATGCTACTGGGGCAACGGAAGAAAA
GCTGGGTGCGGCCTGTGAGGATCAGCTTATCGATGATAAGCTGTCAAACATGAGAATTCTTGAAGACGAA
AGGGCCTCGTGATACGCCTATTTTTATAGGTTAATGTCATGATAATAATGGTTTCTTAGACGTCAGGTGG
CACTTTTCGGGGAAATGTGCGCGGAACCCCTATTTGTTTATTTTTCTAAATACATTCAAATATGTATCCG
CTCATGAGACAATAACCCTGATAAATGCTTCAATAATATTGAAAAAGGAAGAGTATGAGTATTCAACATT
TCCGTGTCGCCCTTATTCCCTTTTTTGCGGCATTTTGCCTTCCTGTTTTTGCTCACCCAGAAACGCTGGT
GAAAGTAAAAGATGCTGAAGATCAGTTGGGTGCACGAGTGGGTTACATCGAACTGGATCTCAACAGCGGT
AAGATCCTTGAGAGTTTTCGCCCCGAAGAACGTTTTCCAATGATGAGCACTTTTAAAGTTCTGCTATGTG
GCGCGGTATTATCCCGTGTTGACGCCGGGCAAGAGCAACTCGGTCGCCGCATACACTATTCTCAGAATGA
CTTGGTTGAGTACTCACCAGTCACAGAAAAGCATCTTACGGATGGCATGACAGTAAGAGAATTATGCAGT
GCTGCCATAACCATGAGTGATAACACTGCGGCCAACTTACTTCTGACAACGATCGGAGGACCGAAGGAGC
TAACCGCTTTTTTGCACAACATGGGGGATCATGTAACTCGCCTTGATCGTTGGGAACCGGAGCTGAATGA
AGCCATACCAAACGACGAGCGTGACACCACGATGCCTGCAGCAATGGCAACAACGTTGCGCAAACTATTA
ACTGGCGAACTACTTACTCTAGCTTCCCGGCAACAATTAATAGACTGGATGGAGGCGGATAAAGTTGCAG
GACCACTTCTGCGCTCGGCCCTTCCGGCTGGCTGGTTTATTGCTGATAAATCTGGAGCCGGTGAGCGTGG
GTCTCGCGGTATCATTGCAGCACTGGGGCCAGATGGTAAGCCCTCCCGTATCGTAGTTATCTACACGACG
GGGAGTCAGGCAACTATGGATGAACGAAATAGACAGATCGCTGAGATAGGTGCCTCACTGATTAAGCATT
GGTAACTGTCAGACCAAGTTTACTCATATATACTTTAGATTGATTTAAAACTTCATTTTTAATTTAAAAG
GATCTAGGTGAAGATCCTTTTTGATAATCTCATGACCAAAATCCCTTAACGTGAGTTTTCGTTCCACTGA
GCGTCAGACCCCGTAGAAAAGATCAAAGGATCTTCTTGAGATCCTTTTTTTCTGCGCGTAATCTGCTGCT
TGCAAACAAAAAAACCACCGCTACCAGCGGTGGTTTGTTTGCCGGATCAAGAGCTACCAACTCTTTTTCC
GAAGGTAACTGGCTTCAGCAGAGCGCAGATACCAAATACTGTCCTTCTAGTGTAGCCGTAGTTAGGCCAC
CACTTCAAGAACTCTGTAGCACCGCCTACATACCTCGCTCTGCTAATCCTGTTACCAGTGGCTGCTGCCA
GTGGCGATAAGTCGTGTCTTACCGGGTTGGACTCAAGACGATAGTTACCGGATAAGGCGCAGCGGTCGGG
CTGAACGGGGGGTTCGTGCACACAGCCCAGCTTGGAGCGAACGACCTACACCGAACTGAGATACCTACAG
CGTGAGCTATGAGAAAGCGCCACGCTTCCCGAAGGGAGAAAGGCGGACAGGTATCCGGTAAGCGGCAGGG
TCGGAACAGGAGAGCGCACGAGGGAGCTTCCAGGGGGAAACGCCTGGTATCTTTATAGTCCTGTCGGGTT
TCGCCACCTCTGACTTGAGCGTCGATTTTTGTGATGCTCGTCAGGGGGGCGGAGCCTATGGAAAAACGCC
AGCAACGCGGCCTTTTTACGGTTCCTGGCCTTTTGCTGGCCTTGAAGCTGTCCCTGATGGTCGTCATCTA
CCTGCCTGGACAGCATGGCCTGCAACGCGGGCATCCCGATGCCGCCGGAAGCGAGAAGAATCATAATGGG
GAAGGCCATCCAGCCTCGCGTCGAACTAGATGATCCGGCTGTGGAATGTGTGTCAGTTAGGGTGTGGAAA
GTCCCCAGGCTCCCCAGCAGGCAGAAGTATGCAAAGCATGCATCTCAATTAGTCAGCAACCAGGTGTGGA
AAGTCCCCAGGCTCCCCAGCAGGCAGAAGTATGCAAAGCATGCATCTCAATTAGTCAGCAACCATAGTCC
CGCCCCTAACTCCGCCCATCCCGCCCCTAACTCCGCCCAGTTCCGCCCATTCTCCGCCCCATGGCTGACT
AATTTTTTTTATTTATGCAGAGGCCGAGGCCGCCTCGGCCTCTGAGCTATTCCAGAAGTAGTGAGGAGGC
TTTTTTGGAGGGTGACCGCCACGACCGGTATGGCCAAGCCTTTGTCTCAAGAAGAATCCACCCTCATTGA
AAGAGCAACGGCTACAATCAACAGCATCCCCATCTCTGAAGACTACAGCGTCGCCAGCGCAGCTCTCTCT
AGCGACGGCCGCATCTTCACTGGTGTCAATGTATATCATTTTACTGGGGGACCTTGTGCAGAACTCGTGG
TGCTGGGCACTGCTGCTGCTGCGGCAGCTGGCAACCTGACTTGTATCGTCGCGATCGGAAATGAGAACAG
GGGCATCTTGAGCCCCTGCGGACGGTGCCGACAGGTGCTTCTCGATCTGCATCCTGGGATCAAAGCCATA
GTGAAGGACAGTGATGGACAGCCGACGGCAGTTGGGATTCGTGAATTGCTGCCCTCTGGTTATGTGTGGG
AGGGCTAACGGTCCGACGCGGCCCGACGGGTCCGAGGGGGGTCGACCTCGAAACTTGTTTATTGCAGCTT
ATAATGGTTACAAATAAAGCAATAGCATCACAAATTTCACAAATAAAGCATTTTTTTCACTGCATTCTAG
TTGTGGTTTGTCCAAACTCATCAATGTATCTTATCATGTCTGGATCTGATCCGAACCCCTTCCTCGACCA
ATTCTCATGTTTGACAGCTTATCATCGCAGATCCGGGCAACGTTGTTGCCATTGCTCGACCAATTCTCAT
GTTTGACAGCTTATCATCGCAGATCCGTATGGTGCACTCTCAGTACAATCTGCTCTGATGCCGCATAGTT
AAGCCAGTATCTGCTCCCTGCTTGTGTGTTGGAGGTCGCTGAGTAGTGCGCGAGCAAAATTTAAGCTACA
ACAAGGCAAGGCTTGACCGACAATTGCATGAAGAATCTGCTTAGGGTTAGGCGTTTTGCGCTGCTTCGCG
ATGTACGGGCCAGATATACGCGTATCTGAGGGGACTAGGGTGTGTTTAGGCGAAAAGCGGGGCTTCGGTT
GTACGCGGTTAGGAGTCCCCTCAGGATATAGTAGTTTCGCTTTTGCATAGGGAGGGGGAAATGTAGTCTT
ATGCAATACTCTTGTAGTCTTGCAACATGGTAACGATGAGTTAGCAACATGCCTTACAAGGAGAGAAAAA
GCACCGTGCATGCCGATTGGTGGAAGTAAGGTGGTACGATCGTGCCTTATTAGGAAGGCAACAGACGGGT
CTGACATGGATTGGACGAACCACTGAATTCCGCATTGCAGAGATATTGTATTTAAGTGCCTAGCTCGATA
CAATAAACGCCATTTGACCATTCACCACATTGGTGTGCACCTCCAAGCTGGCCGGGGATCCTCTAGGGCC
TCTGAGCTATTCCAGAAGTAGTGAAGAGGCTTTTTTGGAGGCCTAGGCTTTTGCAAAAAGCTCCGGATCG
ATCCTGAGAACTTCAGGGTGAGTTTGGGGACCCTTGATTGTTCTTTCTTTTTCGCTATTGTAAAATTCAT
GTTATATGGAGGGGGCAAAGTTTTCAGGGTGTTGTTTAGAATGGGAAGATGTCCCTTGTATCACCATGGA
CCCTCATGATAATTTTGTTTCTTTCACTTTCTACTCTGTTGACAACCATTGTCTCCTCTTATTTTCTTTT
CATTTTCTGTAACTTTTTCGTTAAACTTTAGCTTGCATTTGTAACGAATTTTTAAATTCACTTTTGTTTA
TTTGTCAGATTGTAAGTACTTTCTCTAATCACTTTTTTTTCAAGGCAATCAGGGTATATTATATTGTACT
TCAGCACAGTTTTAGAGAACAATTGTTATAATTAAATGATAAGGTAGAATATTTCTGCATATAAATTCTG
GCTGGCGTGGAAATATTCTTATTGGTAGAAACAACTACATCCTGGTCATCATCCTGCCTTTCTCTTTATG
GTTACAATGATATACACTGTTTGAGATGAGGATAAAATACTCTGAGTCCAAACCGGGCCCCTCTGCTAAC
CATGTTCATGCCTTCTTCTTTTTCCTACAGCTCCTGGGCAACGTGCTGGTTATTGTGCTGTCTCATCATT
TTGGCAAAGAATTGTAATACGACTCACTATAGGGCGAATTGATATGTCTAGATTAGATAAAAGTAAAGTG
ATTAACAGCGCATTAGAGCTGCTTAATGAGGTCGGAATCGAAGGTTTAACAACCCGTAAACTCGCCCAGA
AGCTAGGTGTAGAGCAGCCTACATTGTATTGGCATGTAAAAAATAAGCGGGCTTTGCTCGACGCCTTAGC
CATTGAGATGTTAGATAGGCACCATACTCACTTTTGCCCTTTAGAAGGGGAAAGCTGGCAAGATTTTTTA
CGTAATAACGCTAAAAGTTTTAGATGTGCTTTACTAAGTCATCGCGATGGAGCAAAAGTACATTTAGGTA
CACGGCCTACAGAAAAACAGTATGAAACTCTCGAAAATCAATTAGCCTTTTTATGCCAACAAGGTTTTTC
ACTAGAGAATGCATTATATGCACTCAGCGCTGTGGGGCATTTTACTTTAGGTTGCGTATTGGAAGATCAA
GAGCATCAAGTCGCTAAAGAAGAAAGGGAAACACCTACTACTGATAGTATGCCGCCATTATTACGACAAG
CTATCGAATTATTTGATCACCAAGGTGCAGAGCCAGCCTTCTTATTCGGCCTTGAATTGATCATATGCGG
ATTAGAAAAACAACTTAAATGTGAAAGTGGGTCCGCGTACAGCGGATCCCGGGAATTCAGATCTTATTAA
AGCAGAACTTGTTTATTGCAGCTTATAATGGTTACAAATAAAGCAATAGCATCACAAATTTCACAAATAA
AGCATTTTTTTCACTGCATTCTAGTTGTGGTTTGTCCAAACTCATCAATGTATCTTATCATGTCTGGTCG
AATCCATGGCGCAGAACTGGTAGGTATGGAAGATCCGCGTTGACATTGATTATTGACTAGTTATTAATAG
TAATCAATTACGGGGTCATTAGTTCATAGCCCATATATGGAGTTCCGCGTTACATAACTTACGGTAAATG
GCCCGCCTGGCTGACCGCCCAACGACCCCCGCCCATTGACGTCAATAATGACGTATGTTCCCATAGTAAC
GCCAATAGGGACTTTCCATTGACGTCAATGGGTGGAGTATTTACGGTAAACTGCCCACTTGGCAGTACAT
CAAGTGTATCATATGCCAAGTACGCCCCCTATTGACGTCAATGACGGTAAATGGCCCGCCTGGCATTATG
CCCAGTACATGACCTTATGGGACTTTCCTACTTGGCAGTACATCTACGTATTAGTCATCGCTATTACCAT
GGTGATGCGGTTTTGGCAGTACATCAATGGGCGTGGATAGCGGTTTGACTCACGGGGATTTCCAAGTCTC
CACCCCATTGACGTCAATGGGAGTTTGTTTTGGCACCAAAATCAACGGGACTTTCCAAAATGTCGTAACA
ACTCCGCCCCATTGACGCAAATGGGCGGTAGGCGTGTACGGTGGGAGGTCTATATAAGCAGAGCTCTCCC
TATCAGTGATAGAGATCTCCCTATCAGTGATAGAGATCGTCGACGAGCTCGTTTAGTGAACCGTCAGATC
GCCTGGAGACGCCATCCACGCTGTTTTGACCTCCATAGAAGACACCGGGACCGATCCAGCCTCCGGACTC
TAGCGTTTAAACTTAAGCTTACCACCATGGATTATAAAGACGATGATGACAAGCACCACCACCACCACCA
CGACAAGGATTGTGAAATGAAACGCACCACACTGGACAGCCCTTTGGGGAAGCTGGAGCTGTCTGGTTGT
GAGCAGGGTCTGCACGAAATAATTTTTCTGGGCAAGGGGACGTCTGCAGCTGATGCCGTGGAGGTCCCAG
CCCCCGCTGCGGTTCTCGGAGGTCCGGAGCCCCTGATACAGGCTACAGCCTGGCTGAATGCCTATTTCCA
CCAGCCCGAGGCTATCGAAGAGTTCCCCGTGCCGGCTCTTCACCATCCCGTTTTCCAGCAAGAGTCGTTC
ACCAGACAGGTGTTATGGAAGCTGCTGAAGGTTGTGAAATTCGGAGAAGTGATTTCTGAGTCACACTTAG
CAGCCCTGGTAGGCAACCCCGCAGCCACGGCAGCAGTGAATACGGCACTGGATGGCAATCCTGTCCCTAT
CCTGATCCCGTGCCACAGAGTGGTCCAGGGGGATTCGGATGTGGGGCCGTACCTTGGTGGACTGGCCGTG
AAGGAATGGCTTCTGGCCCATGAAGGCCACCGGTTGGGGAAGCCAGGCTTGGGATTCGAACTGGAGGTGC
TGTTCCAGGGCCCCGGTACCGCCATCACAAGTTTGTACAAAAAAGCAGGCACC
[261 nt withheld, positions 11394-11654]
ATCAAGCAAGAGATGACCATGGAATATAAGCAGGAGTTGAAGAAACTACATGAAGAATTATGCATACTGA
AGAGAAGCTATGAAAAGCTTCAGAAAAAGCAAATGAGGGAATTCAGAGGAAATACCAAAAATCACAGGGA
AGATCGGTCTGAAATTGAGAGGTTAACTGCAAAAATAGAGGAATTCCGTCAGAAATCGCTGGACTGGGAG
AAGCAACGCTTGATTTATCAGCAACAGGTATCTTCACTGGAGGCACAAAGGAAGGCTCTGGCTGAACAAT
CAGAGATAATTCAGGCTCAGCTTGTCAATCGGAAACAGAAATTAGAGTCTGTGGAACTTTCTAGCCAATC
AGAAATTCAACACTTAAGCAGTAAACTGGAGCGGGCTAATGACACTATCTGTGCCAATGAGTTGGAAATA
GAGCGCCTCACCATGAGGGTCAATGACTTGGTTGGAACCAGTATGACTGTCCTACAGGAGCAGCAGCAAA
AAGAAGAAAAATTGAGGGAATCTGAAAAACTATTAGAGGCTCTGCAGGAAGAAAAGAGAGAATTGAAGGC
AGCTCTTCAGTCTCAAGAAAATCTCATACATGAGGCCAGAATACAAAAGGAGAAGTTACAAGAAAAAGTA
AAGGCAACTAACACTCAACATGCTGTAGAAGCTATAAGTTTGGAATCTGTGAGTGCAACGTGTAAACAGC
TGAGCCAAGAACTAATGGAAAAATATGAAGAACTGAAGAGGATGGAAGCACATAACAATGAATACAAAGC
AGAGATTAAGAAGTTGAAAGAACAGATTTTACAGGGTGAACAAAGTTACAGTTCTGCACTAGAAGGAATG
AAGATGGAAATCTCCCATCTAACTCAGGAGTTACATCAGCGAGATATCACTATTGCTTCCACCAAAGGTT
CTTCCTCAGACATGGAAAAGCGACTCAGAGCAGAGATGCAAAAGGCAGAAGACAAAGCAGTAGAGCATAA
GGAGATTTTGGATCAGCTGGAGTCACTCAAATTAGAAAATCGTCATCTTTCTGAAATGGTGATGAAATTG
GAATTGGGTTTACATGAGTGTTCCTTGCCTGTATCTCCCCTTGGTTCAATAGCTACCAGATTTTTGGAAG
AGGAGGAACTGAGGTCTCATCACATTCTAGAGCGCTTGGATGCCCATATTGAAGAACTAAAAAGAGAGAG
TGAAAAGACAGTGAGACAATTCACAGCCTTAAAGTAGAACCCAGCTTTC
