>Addgene plasmid #136861 | pEBTetDBl-CLIP-Cep63 | depositor partial sequence | sequence record 264151 | Insert
ATGGGCGGTAGGCGTGTACGGTGGGAGGTCTATATAAGCAGAGCTCTCCCTATCAGTGATAGAGATCTCC
CTATCAGTGATAGAGATCGTCGACGAGCTCGTTTAGTGAACCGTCAGATCGCCTGGAGACGCCATCCACG
CTGTTTTGACCTCCATAGAAGACACCGGGACCGATCCAGCCTCCGGACTCTAGCGTTTAAACTTAAGCTT
ACCACCATGGATTATAAAGACGATGATGACAAGCACCACCACCACCACCACGACAAGGATTGTGAAATGA
AACGCACCACACTGGACAGCCCTTTGGGGAAGCTGGAGCTGTCTGGTTGTGAGCAGGGTCTGCACGAAAT
AATTTTTCTGGGCAAGGGGACGTCTGCAGCTGATGCCGTGGAGGTCCCAGCCCCCGCTGCGGTTCTCGGA
GGTCCGGAGCCCCTGATACAGGCTACAGCCTGGCTGAATGCCTATTTCCACCAGCCCGAGGCTATCGAAG
AGTTCCCCGTGCCGGCTCTTCACCATCCCGTTTTCCAGCAAGAGTCGTTCACCAGACAGGTGTTATGGAA
GCTGCTGAAGGTTGTGAAATTCGGAGAAGTGATTTCTGAGTCACACTTAGCAGCCCTGGTAGGCAACCCC
GCAGCCACGGCAGCAGTGAATACGGCACTGGATGGCAATCCTGTCCCTATCCTGATCCCGTGCCACAGAG
TGGTCCAGGGGGATTCGGATGTGGGGCCGTACCTTGGTGGACTGGCCGTGAAGGAATGGCTTCTGGCCCA
TGAAGGCCACCGGTTGGGGAAGCCAGGCTTGGGATTCGAACTGGAGGTGCTGTTCCAGGGCCCCGGTACC
GCCATCACAAGTTTGTACAAAAAAGCAGGCACC
[261 nt withheld, positions 874-1134]
ATCAAGCAAGAGATGACCATGGAATATAAGCAGGAGTTGAAGAAACTACATGAAGAATTATGCATACTGA
AGAGAAGCTATGAAAAGCTTCAGAAAAAGCAAATGAGGGAATTCAGAGGAAATACCAAAAATCACAGGGA
AGATCGGTCTGAAATTGAGAGGTTAACTGCAAAAATAGAGGAATTCCGTCAGAAATCGCTGGACTGGGAG
AAGCAACGCTTGATTTATCAGCAACAGGTATCTTCACTGGAGGCACAAAGGAAGGCTCTGGCTGAACAAT
CAGAGATAATTCAGGCTCAGCTTGTCAATCGGAAACAGAAATTAGAGTCTGTGGAACTTTCTAGCCAATC
AGAAATTCAACACTTAAGCAGTAAACTGGAGCGGGCTAATGACACTATCTGTGCCAATGAGTTGGAAATA
GAGCGCCTCACCATGAGGGTCAATGACTTGGTTGGAACCAGTATGACTGTCCTACAGGAGCAGCAGCAAA
AAGAAGAAAAATTGAGGGAATCTGAAAAACTATTAGAGGCTCTGCAGGAAGAAAAGAGAGAATTGAAGGC
AGCTCTTCAGTCTCAAGAAAATCTCATACATGAGGCCAGAATACAAAAGGAGAAGTTACAAGAAAAAGTA
AAGGCAACTAACACTCAACATGCTGTAGAAGCTATAAGTTTGGAATCTGTGAGTGCAACGTGTAAACAGC
TGAGCCAAGAACTAATGGAAAAATATGAAGAACTGAAGAGGATGGAAGCACATAACAATGAATACAAAGC
AGAGATTAAGAAGTTGAAAGAACAGATTTTACAGGGTGAACAAAGTTACAGTTCTGCACTAGAAGGAATG
AAGATGGAAATCTCCCATCTAACTCAGGAGTTACATCAGCGAGATATCACTATTGCTTCCACCAAAGGTT
CTTCCTCAGACATGGAAAAGCGACTCAGAGCAGAGATGCAAAAGGCAGAAGACAAAGCAGTAGAGCATAA
GGAGATTTTGGATCAGCTGGAGTCACTCAAATTAGAAAATCGTCATCTTTCTGAAATGGTGATGAAATTG
GAATTGGGTTTACATGAGTGTTCCTTGCCTGTATCTCCCCTTGGTTCAATAGCTACCAGATTTTTGGAAG
AGGAGGAACTGAGGTCTCATCACATTCTAGAGCGCTTGGATGCCCATATTGAAGAACTAAAAAGAGAGAG
TGAAAAGACAGTGAGACAATTCACAGCCTTAAAGTAG
